>Addgene plasmid #91792 | pCRIS-PITChv2-BSD-dTAG (BRD4) | addgene full sequence | sequence record 197296 | Addgene NGS Result
CTCATGACCAAAATCCCTTAACGTGAGTTACGCGCGCGTCGTTCCACTGAGCGTCAGACCCCGTAGAAAA
GATCAAAGGATCTTCTTGAGATCCTTTTTTTCTGCGCGTAATCTGCTGCTTGCAAACAAAAAAACCACCG
CTACCAGCGGTGGTTTGTTTGCCGGATCAAGAGCTACCAACTCTTTTTCCGAAGGTAACTGGCTTCAGCA
GAGCGCAGATACCAAATACTGTTCTTCTAGTGTAGCCGTAGTTAGCCCACCACTTCAAGAACTCTGTAGC
ACCGCCTACATACCTCGCTCTGCTAATCCTGTTACCAGTGGCTGCTGCCAGTGGCGATAAGTCGTGTCTT
ACCGGGTTGGACTCAAGACGATAGTTACCGGATAAGGCGCAGCGGTCGGGCTGAACGGGGGGTTCGTGCA
CACAGCCCAGCTTGGAGCGAACGACCTACACCGAACTGAGATACCTACAGCGTGAGCTATGAGAAAGCGC
CACGCTTCCCGAAGGGAGAAAGGCGGACAGGTATCCGGTAAGCGGCAGGGTCGGAACAGGAGAGCGCACG
AGGGAGCTTCCAGGGGGAAACGCCTGGTATCTTTATAGTCCTGTCGGGTTTCGCCACCTCTGACTTGAGC
GTCGATTTTTGTGATGCTCGTCAGGGGGGCGGAGCCTATGGAAAAACGCCAGCAACGCGGCCTTTTTACG
GTTCCTGGCCTTTTGCTGGCCTTTTGCTCACATGTTCTTTCCTGCGTTATCCCCTGATTCTGTGGATAAC
CGTATTACCGCCTTTGAGTGAGCTGATACCGCTCGCCGCAGCCGAACGACCGAGCGCAGCGAGTCAGTGA
GCGAGGAAGCGGAAGGCGAGAGTAGGGAACTGCCAGGCATCAAACTAAGCAGAAGGCCCCTGACGGATGG
CCTTTTTGCGTTTCTACAAACTCTTTCTGTGTTGTAAAACGACGGCCAGTCTTAAGCTCGGGCCCCCTGG
GCGGTTCTGATAACGAGTAATCGTTAATCCGCAAATAACGTAAAAACCCGCTTCGGCGGGTTTTTTTATG
GGGAGAGTTTAGGGAAAGAGCATTTGTCAGAATATTTAAGGGCGCCTGTCACTTTGCTTGATATATGAGA
ATTATTTAACCTTATAAATGAGAAAAAAGCAACGCACTTTAAATAAGATACGTTGCTTTTTCGATTGATG
AACACCTATAATTAAACTATTCATCTATTATTTATGATTTTTTGTATATACAATATTTCTAGTTTGTTAA
AGAGAATTAAGAAAATAAATCTCGAAAATAATAAAGGGAAAATCAGTTTTTGATATCAAAATTATACATG
TCAACGATAATACAAAATATAATACAAACTATAAGATGTTATCAGTATTTATTATCATTTAGAATAAATT
TTGTGTCGCCCTTAATTGTGAGCGGATAACAATTACGAGCTTCATGCACAGTGGCGTTGACATTGATTAT
TGACTAGTTATTAATAGTAATCAATTACGGGGTCATTAGTTCATAGCCCATATATGGAGTTCCGCGTTAC
ATAGCATCGTACGCGTACGTGTTTGGAGCATGTCTGCGGAGAGCGGCATGGCCAAGCCTTTGTCTCAAGA
AGAATCCACCCTCATTGAAAGAGCAACGGCTACAATCAACAGCATCCCCATCTCTGAAGACTACAGCGTC
GCCAGCGCAGCTCTCTCTAGCGACGGCCGCATCTTCACTGGTGTCAATGTATATCATTTTACTGGGGGAC
CTTGTGCAGAACTCGTGGTGCTGGGCACTGCTGCTGCTGCGGCAGCTGGCAACCTGACTTGTATCGTCGC
GATCGGAAATGAGAACAGGGGCATCTTGAGCCCCTGCGGACGGTGCCGACAGGTGCTTCTCGATCTGCAT
CCTGGGATCAAAGCCATAGTGAAGGACAGTGATGGACAGCCGACGGCAGTTGGGATTCGTGAATTGCTGC
CCTCTGGTTATGTGTGGGAGGGCGGAAGCGGAGCTACTAACTTCAGCCTGCTGAAGCAGGCTGGAGACGT
GGAGGAGAACCCTGGACCTTACCCCTACGACGTGCCCGACTACGCCGGCTATCCGTATGATGTCCCGGAC
TATGCAGGAAGCGGAGGAGTGCAGGTGGAAACCATCTCCCCAGGAGACGGGCGCACCTTCCCCAAGCGCG
GCCAGACCTGCGTGGTGCACTACACCGGGATGCTTGAAGATGGAAAGAAAGTTGATTCCTCCCGGGACAG
AAACAAGCCCTTTAAGTTTATGCTAGGCAAGCAGGAGGTGATCCGAGGCTGGGAAGAAGGGGTTGCCCAG
ATGAGTGTGGGTCAGAGAGCCAAACTGACTATATCTCCAGATTATGCCTATGGTGCCACTGGGCACCCAG
GCATCATCCCACCACATGCCACTCTCGTCTTCGATGTGGAGCTTCTAAAACTGGAAGGTGGCGGTGGCTC
GGGCGGTGGTGGGTCGGGTGGCGGCGGATCTGGCCCTGGGACGAGATTGAGAACCAAACACGTACGCGTA
CGATGCTCTAGAATGCTGATGGGCTAGCAAAATCAGCCTCGACTGTGCCTTCTAGTTGCCAGCCATCTGT
TGTTTGCCCCTCCCCCGTGCCTTCCTTGACCCTGGAAGGTGCCACTCCCACTGTCCTTTCCTAATAAAAT
GAGGAAATTGCATCACAACACTCAACCCTATCTCGGTCTATTCTTTTGATTTATAAGGGATTTTGCCGAT
TTCGGCCTATTGGTTAAAAAATGAGCTGATTTAACAAAAATTTAACGCGAATTAATTCTGTGGAATGTGT
GTCAGTTAGGGTGTGGAAAGTCCCCAGGCTCCCCAGCAGGCAGAAGTATGCAAAGCATGCATCTCAATTA
GTCAGCAACCAGGTGTGGAAAGTCCCCAGGCTCCCCAGCAGGCAGAAGTATGCAAAGCATGCATCTCAAT
TAGTCAGCAACCATAGTCCCGCCCCTAACTCCGCCCATCCCGCCCCTAACTCCGCCCAGTTCCGCCCATT
CTCCGCCCCATGGCTGACTAATTTTTTTTATTTATGCAGAGGCCGAGGCCGCCTCTGCCTCTGAGCTATT
CCAGAAGTAGTGAGGAGGCTTTTTTGGAGGCCTAGGCTTTTGCAAAAAGCTCCCGGGAGCTTGTATATCC
ATTTTCGGATCTGATCAGCACGTGATGAAAAAGCCTGAACTCACCGCGACGTCTGTCGAGAAGTTTCTGA
TCGAAAAGTTCGACAGCGTTTCCGACCTGATGCAGCTCTCGGAGGGCGAAGAATCTCGTGCTTTCAGCTT
CGATGTAGGAGGGCGTGGATATGTCCTGCGGGTAAATAGCTGCGCCGATGGTTTCTACAAAGATCGTTAT
GTTTATCGGCACTTTGCATCGGCCGCGCTCCCGATTCCGGAAGTGCTTGACATTGGGGAATTCAGCGAGA
GCCTGACCTATTGCATCTCCCGCCGTGCACAGGGTGTCACGTTGCAAGACCTGCCTGAAACCGAACTGCC
CGCTGTTCTGCAGCCGGTCGCGGAGGCCATGGATGCGATCGCTGCGGCCGATCTTAGCCAGACGAGCGGG
TTCGGCCCATTCGGACCGCAAGGAATCGGTCAATACACTACATGGCGTGATTTCATATGCGCGATTGCTG
ATCCCCATGTGTATCACTGGCAAACTGTGATGGACGACACCGTCAGTGCGTCCGTCGCGCAGGCTCTCGA
TGAGCTGATGCTTTGGGCCGAGGACTGCCCCGAAGTCCGGCACCTCGTGCACGCGGATTTCGGCTCCAAC
AATGTCCTGACGGACAATGGCCGCATAACAGCGGTCATTGACTGGAGCGAGGCGATGTTCGGGGATTCCC
AATACGAGGTCGCCAACATCTTCTTCTGGAGGCCGTGGTTGGCTTGTATGGAGCAGCAGACGCGCTACTT
CGAGCGGAGGCATCCGGAGCTTGCAGGATCGCCGCGGCTCCGGGCGTATATGCTCCGCATTGGTCTTGAC
CAACTCTATCAGAGCTTGGTTGACGGCAATTTCGATGATGCAGCTTGGGCGCAGGGTCGATGCGACGCAA
TCGTCCGATCCGGAGCCGGGACTGTCGGGCGTACACAAATCGCCCGCAGAAGCGCGGCCGTCTGGACCGA
TGGCTGTGTAGAAGTACTCGCCGATAGTGGAAACCGACGCCCCAGCACTCGTCCGAGGGCAAAGGAATAG
CACGTGCTACGAGATTTCGATTCCACCGCCGCCTTCTATGAAAGGTTGGGCTTCGGAATCGTTTTCCGGG
ACGCCGGCTGGATGATCCTCCAGCGCGGGGATCTCATGCTGGAGTTCTTCGCCCACCCCAACTTGTTTAT
TGCAGCTTATAATGGTTACAAATAAAGCAATAGCATCACAAATTTCACAAATAAAGCATTTTTTTCACTG
CATTCTAGTTGTGGTTTGTCCAAACTCATCAATGTATCTTATCATGTCTGTATACCGTCGACCTCTAGCT
AGAGCTTGGCGTAATCATTGTCATTACCAATGCTTAATCAGTGAGGCACCTATCTCAGCGATCTGTCTAT
TTCGTTCATCCATAGTTGCCTGACTCCCCGTCGTGTAGATAACTACGATACGGGAGGGCTTACCATCTGG
CCCCAGCGCTGCGATGATACCGCGAGAACCACGCTCACCGGCTCCGGATTTATCAGCAATAAACCAGCCA
GCCGGAAGGGCCGAGCGCAGAAGTGGTCCTGCAACTTTATCCGCCTCCATCCAGTCTATTAATTGTTGCC
GGGAAGCTAGAGTAAGTAGTTCGCCAGTTAATAGTTTGCGCAACGTTGTTGCCATCGCTACAGGCATCGT
GGTGTCACGCTCGTCGTTTGGTATGGCTTCATTCAGCTCCGGTTCCCAACGATCAAGGCGAGTTACATGA
TCCCCCATGTTGTGCAAAAAAGCGGTTAGCTCCTTCGGTCCTCCGATCGTTGTCAGAAGTAAGTTGGCCG
CAGTGTTATCACTCATGGTTATGGCAGCACTGCATAATTCTCTTACTGTCATGCCATCCGTAAGATGCTT
TTCTGTGACTGGTGAGTACTCAACCAAGTCATTCTGAGAATAGTGTATGCGGCGACCGAGTTGCTCTTGC
CCGGCGTCAATACGGGATAATACCGCGCCACATAGCAGAACTTTAAAAGTGCTCATCATTGGAAAACGTT
CTTCGGGGCGAAAACTCTCAAGGATCTTACCGCTGTTGAGATCCAGTTCGATGTAACCCACTCGTGCACC
CAACTGATCTTCAGCATCTTTTACTTTCACCAGCGTTTCTGGGTGAGCAAAAACAGGAAGGCAAAATGCC
GCAAAAAAGGGAATAAGGGCGACACGGAAATGTTGAATACTCATATTCTTCCTTTTTCAATATTATTGAA
GCATTTATCAGGGTTATTGTCTCATGAGCGGATACATATTTGAATGTATTTAGAAAAATAAACAAATAGG
GGTCAGTGTTACAACCAATTAACCAATTCTGAACATTATCGCGAGCCCATTTATACCTGAATATGGCTCA
TAACACCCCTTG
Features (pLannotate 1.2.2; 16 found; start..end, strand, type, name):
     86..674     +  rep_origin     ori: high-copy-number ColE1/pMB1/pBR322/pUC origin of replication
    899..916     +  terminator     rrnB T2 terminator (fragment): transcription terminator T2 from the E. coli rrnB gene
    941..960     -  CDS            lacZα (fragment): LacZα fragment of β-galactosidase; lacZ fragment
   1416..1432    +  protein_bind   lac operator: The lac repressor binds to the lac operator to inhibit transcription in E. coli. This inhibition can be relieved by adding lactose or isopropyl-β-D-thiogalactopyranoside (IPTG). lac repressor encoded by lacI
   1459..1543    +  enhancer       CMV enhancer (fragment): human cytomegalovirus immediate early enhancer
   1588..1983    +  CDS            BSD: blasticidin S deaminase; Aspergillus terreus BSD; confers resistance to blasticidin
   2116..2436    +  CDS            DmrB: F36V mutant of FK506-binding protein FKBP12 binds synthetic ligands that do not bind wild-type FKBP
   2563..2674    +  polyA_signal   bGH poly(A) signal: bovine growth hormone polyadenylation signal
   2675..2783    +  rep_origin     f1 ori (fragment): f1 bacteriophage origin of replication; arrow indicates direction of (+) strand synthesis
   2797..3126    +  promoter       SV40 promoter: SV40 enhancer and early promoter
   3175..4197    +  CDS            hph: KHYB_ECOLX - Experimental evidence at protein level: Swiss-Prot protein existence level 1. The aminoglycoside phosphotransferases achieve inactivation of their antibiotic substrates by phosphorylation. Only phosphorylates hygromycin and closely related compounds such as demethyl analogs and destomycin. From Escherichia coli.
   4210..4335    +  CDS            ble (fragment): BLE_KLEPN - Experimental evidence at protein level: Swiss-Prot protein existence level 1. Binding protein with a strong affinity to the bleomycin family of antibiotics. Binds to CL990; an antimitotic-antibiotic compound. From Klebsiella pneumoniae.
   4330..4451    +  polyA_signal   SV40 poly(A) signal: SV40 polyadenylation signal
   4504..5364    -  CDS            AmpR: β-lactamase; bla; confers resistance to ampicillin, carbenicillin, and related antibiotics
   5367..5463    -  promoter       AmpR promoter (fragment): bla
   5493..5517    -  CDS            KanR (fragment): aminoglycoside phosphotransferase; aph(3')-Ia; confers resistance to kanamycin
