[The description below was written by a language model from this plasmid's Addgene catalogue record and pLannotate feature annotations shown in this document.]
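Description:
pCRIS-PITChv2-BSD-dTAG (BRD4) is a 5,542 bp donor plasmid for CRISPR-assisted, microhomology-mediated end-joining (PITCh) knock-in in human cells. It is built on the pCRIS-PITChv2 backbone, with the original EGFP cassette replaced by an N-terminal dTAG cassette. In E. coli it is maintained at high copy from a ColE1/pUC-type origin and selected with ampicillin through the AmpR (β-lactamase) gene. The feature table also picks up short remnants of other elements (lacZα, a lac operator, CMV enhancer, f1 ori, ble and KanR fragments), which appear to be backbone leftovers rather than functional parts.

The payload is a promoterless BSD-P2A-2xHA-FKBP12(F36V) cassette designed for in-frame insertion at the N-terminus of the endogenous BRD4 locus. After integration, the native BRD4 promoter drives a single transcript. Blasticidin S deaminase allows blasticidin selection of correctly targeted cells, and the P2A peptide separates it from the downstream protein. BRD4 is therefore produced as a 2xHA-tagged FKBP12 F36V fusion. The F36V mutant binds synthetic ligands that do not bind wild-type FKBP12, so heterobifunctional dTAG degrader molecules can trigger rapid, selective degradation of the tagged BRD4, while the HA tags allow its detection. The annotation covers BSD and the FKBP F36V coding sequence (labelled DmrB) followed by a bGH poly(A) signal. It does not annotate the P2A, the HA tags, or the BRD4 microhomology arms and guide RNA target sites expected of a PITCh donor.

Outside the knock-in cassette, the backbone carries an SV40 promoter-driven hygromycin phosphotransferase gene with an SV40 poly(A) signal, which corresponds to the hygromycin marker listed in the catalogue.
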