Addgene plasmid #91792: pCRIS-PITChv2-BSD-dTAG (BRD4)
Purpose: PITCh dTAG donor vector for BSD-P2A-2xHA-FKBP_F36V knock-in into the N-terminus of the human BRD4 locus.
Depositing lab: James Bradner & Behnam Nabet. Publication: The dTAG system for immediate and target-specific protein degradation. Nabet B, Roberts JM, Buckley DL, Paulk J, Dastjerdi S, Yang A, Leggett AL, Erb MA, Lawlor MA, Souza A, Scott TG, Vittori S, Perry JA, Qi J, Winter GE, Wong KK, Gray NS, Bradner JE. Nat Chem Biol. 2018 May;14(5):431-441. doi: 10.1038/s41589-018-0021-8. Epub 2018 Mar 26. PubMed 29581585.
Backbone
  Vector backbone: pCRIS-PITChv2 (addgene #63672)
  Backbone manufacturer: Takashi Yamamoto lab
  Backbone size w/o insert (bp): 4579
  Total vector size (bp): 5542
  Modifications to backbone: An N-terminal dTAG cassette for endogenous protein degradation replaced the EGFP cassette in the original pCRIS-PITChv2 plasmid (addgene #63672)
  Vector type: Mammalian Expression, CRISPR
  Selectable markers: Hygromycin
Growth in bacteria
  Bacterial resistance: Ampicillin, 100 μg/mL
  Growth temperature: 37°C
  Growth strain: DH5alpha
  Copy number: High Copy
Gene/Insert
  Gene/Insert name: BSD-P2A-2xHA-FKBP_F36V
  Species: Synthetic
  Mutation: Phenylalanine 36 to valine in FKBP12
  Promoter: Promoterless
  Cloning method: Gibson Cloning
  Sequencing primers: 5′ tcgcccttaattgtgagcgga; 3′ gaaaggacagtgggagtggca
Resource information
  A portion of this plasmid was derived from a plasmid made by: Takashi Yamamoto lab (addgene #63672)
Terms and licenses: Academic/Nonprofit Terms; Industry Terms: Not Available to Industry
Depositor comments: See: Sakuma, T., Nakade, S., Sakane, Y., Suzuki, K.-I. & Yamamoto, T. MMEJ-assisted gene knock-in using TALENs and CRISPR-Cas9 with the PITCh systems. Nat Protoc 11, 118–133 (2016). for the original backbone and general cloning protocol.
How to cite: pCRIS-PITChv2-BSD-dTAG (BRD4) was a gift from James Bradner & Behnam Nabet (Addgene plasmid # 91792 ; http://n2t.net/addgene:91792 ; RRID:Addgene_91792)
